>Addgene plasmid #203986 | pMRMTK-clo16 | addgene full sequence | sequence record 405080 | Addgene NGS Result
TAAAATTACGAGACCTCACACTGGCTCACCTTCGGGTGGGCCTTTCTGCGTTTATACCTAGGAGTCAAAA
TTACTCCCCGCCCTGCCACTCATCGCAGTACTGTTGTAATTCATTAAGCATTCTACCGACATGGAAGCCA
TCACAAACGGCATGATGAACCTGAATCGCCAGCGGCATCAGCACCTTGTCGCCTTGCGTATAATATTTGC
CCATGGTGAAAACGGGGGCGAAGAAGTTGTCCATATTGGCCACGTTTAAATCAAAACTGGTGAAACTCAC
CCAGGGATTGGCTGAGACGAAAAACATATTCTCAATAAACCCTTTAGGGAAATAGGCCAGGTTTTCACCG
TAACACGCCACATCTTGCGAATATATGTGTAGAAACTGCCGGAAATCGTCGTGGTATTCACTCCAGAGCG
ATGAAAACGTTTCAGTTTGCTCATGGAAAACGGTGTAACAAGGGTGAACACTATCCCATATCACCAGCTC
ACCGTCTTTCATTGCCATACGGAATTCCGGATGAGCATTCATCAGGCGGGCAAGAATGTGAATAAAGGCC
GGATAAAACTTGTGCTTATTTTTCTTTACGGTCTTTAAAAAGGCCGTAATATCCAGCTGAACGGTCTGGT
TATAGGTACATTGAGCAACTGACTGAAATGCCTCAAAATGTTCTTTACGATGCCATTGGGATATATCAAC
GGTGGTATATCCAGTGATTTTTTTCTCCATTTTAGCTTCCTTAGCTCCTGAAAATCTCGATAACTCAAAA
AATACGCCCGGTAGTGATCTTATTTCATTATGGTGAAAGTTGGAACCTCTTACGTGCCGATCAGTCAATT
CGAGGGGGATCAATTCCGTTTTCCGCTGCATAACCCTGCTTCGGGGTCATTATAGCGATTTTTTCGGTAT
ATCCATCCTTTTTCGCACGATATACAGGATTTTGCCAAAGGGTTCGTGTAGACTTTCCTTGGTGTATCCA
ACGGCGTCAGCCGGGCAGGATAGGTGAAGTAGGCCCACCCGCGAGCGGGTGTTCCTTCTTCACTGTCCCT
TATTCGCACCTGGCGGTGCTCAACGGGAATCCTGCTCTGCGAGGCTGGCCGGCTACCGCCGGCGTAACAG
ATGAGGGCAAGCGGATGGCTGATGAAACCAAGCCAACCAGGAAGGGCAGCCCACCTATCACGGAATTGAT
CCGGCCACGATGCGTCCGGCGTAGAGGATCTGAAGATCAGCAGTTCAACCTGTTGATAGTACGTACTAAG
CTCTCATGTTTCACGTACTAAGCTCTCATGTTTAACGTACTAAGCTCTCATGTTTAACGAACTAAACCCT
CATGGCTAACGTACTAAGCTCTCATGGCTAACGTACTAAGCTCTCATGTTTCACGTACTAAGCTCTCATG
TTTGAACAATAAAATTAATATAAATCAGCAACTTAAATAGCCTCTAAGGTTTTAAGTTTTATAAGAAAAA
AAAGAATATATAAGGCTTTTAAAGCTTTTAAGGTTTAACGGTTGTGGACAACAAGCCAGGGATGTAACGC
ACTGAGAAGCCCTTAGAGCCTCTCAAAGCAATTTTGAGTGACACAGGAACACTTAACGGCTGACATGGGG
GTCTCGGAGACGTGGTATCGGCGACAAGGTTGAAATCCGTGAATGCCGTCCACTGTCCAAGACTAAGTCC
TGGACGCTGGTTCGCGTTGTAGAGAAAGCGGTTCTGTAATAGAGTACGCATTCTCAATACGAATAAACGG
CTCAGCGATGAGCCGTTTATTTTTTCTACCCATATTGTAGAAGCGGTGTTATAATGCCGCGCCCTCGATA
TGGGGCTTTTTAACGGCTCTGATTTTAGAGTCTCAGGTAGTAGTTGACATTAGCGGAGCAC
Features (pLannotate 1.2.2; 7 found; start..end, strand, type, name):
     23..50      +  terminator     T7Te terminator: phage T7 early transcription terminator
     71..730     -  CDS            CmR: chloramphenicol acetyltransferase; cat; confers resistance to chloramphenicol
    731..833     -  promoter       cat promoter: promoter of the E. coli cat gene encoding chloramphenicol acetyltransferase
    993..1102    +  oriT           oriT: incP origin of transfer
   1135..1180    +  CDS            traJ (fragment): oriT-recognizing protein; traJ
   1217..1605    +  rep_origin     R6K γ ori: γ replication origin from E. coli plasmid R6K; requires the R6K initiator protein pi for replication
   1624..1716    +  CDS            rpsQ (fragment): RS17_ECOLI - Also known as neaA. Experimental evidence at protein level: Swiss-Prot protein existence level 1. One of the primary rRNA binding proteins, it binds specifically to the 5'-end of 16S ribosomal RNA (PubMed:4598121). Also plays a role in translational accuracy; neamine-resistant ribosomes show reduced neamine-induced misreading in vitro (PubMed:765484, PubMed:781296). From Escherichia coli (strain K12).
