[The description below was written by a language model from this plasmid's Addgene catalogue record and pLannotate feature annotations shown in this document.]
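Description:
pMRMTK-clo16 is a small (about 1.9 kb) part-storage plasmid from a Golden Gate/MoClo toolkit built for engineering bacteria of the maize root microbiome. Although catalogued under "plant expression", its annotated features are all bacterial. The roughly 1.6 kb backbone consists of an R6K γ origin of replication, an incP origin of transfer (oriT) with an adjoining traJ fragment, and a chloramphenicol acetyltransferase gene driven by its native cat promoter, with a phage T7 early terminator (T7Te) lying beyond the end of the resistance cassette. Because the R6K γ origin requires the pi initiator protein supplied in trans, the plasmid replicates only in pir-expressing E. coli hosts such as the listed Pir1 strain, where it is recorded as low copy and selected with chloramphenicol. The oriT allows conjugative mobilisation when transfer functions are provided by a donor strain.

The payload is a 269 bp insert named Elu ES3, flanked on both sides by BsaI sites that are retained. The part can therefore be released by this type IIS enzyme and assembled with other toolkit modules in a one-pot reaction. The record lists Elu ES3 in the promoter field as well, suggesting it is a regulatory or expression sequence, but it does not explain the name, source organism or precise function. The automated annotation places a short match to E. coli rpsQ (ribosomal protein S17) just downstream of the origin, in the region not accounted for by backbone elements. This may reflect ribosomal-protein-related sequence within the insert, though the record does not confirm that. No reporter or other coding payload is annotated, consistent with its stated role as a cloning plasmid.
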