Addgene plasmid #203986: pMRMTK-clo16
Purpose: Cloning plasmid containing the Elu ES3 insert with a chloramphenicol resistance marker
Depositing lab: Nathan Crook. Depositing organization: North Carolina State University. Publication: Engineering the Maize Root Microbiome: A Rapid MoClo Toolkit and Identification of Potential Bacterial Chassis for Studying Plant-Microbe Interactions. van Schaik J, Li Z, Cheadle J, Crook N. ACS Synth Biol. 2023 Oct 20;12(10):3030-3040. doi: 10.1021/acssynbio.3c00371. Epub 2023 Sep 15. PubMed 37712562.
Backbone
  Vector backbone: R6Kγ origin of replication, oriT & chloramphenicol resistance gene
  Backbone size w/o insert (bp): 1607
  Total vector size (bp): 1880
  Vector type: Plant Expression
Growth in bacteria
  Bacterial resistance: Chloramphenicol, 25 μg/mL
  Growth temperature: 37°C
  Growth strain: Pir1
  Copy number: Low Copy
Gene/Insert
  Gene/Insert name: Elu ES3
  Insert size (bp): 269
  Promoter: Elu ES3
  Cloning method: Restriction Enzyme; 5′ cloning site BsaI (not destroyed); 3′ cloning site BsaI (not destroyed)
  Sequencing primers: 5′ gtaacgcactgagaagcccttagag; 3′ CCTGCCACTCATCGCAGTACTG
Terms and licenses: Academic/Nonprofit Terms; Industry Terms: Not Available to Industry
Depositor comments: Please visit https://www.biorxiv.org/content/10.1101/2023.06.05.543168v1 for bioRxiv preprint.
How to cite: pMRMTK-clo16 was a gift from Nathan Crook (Addgene plasmid # 203986 ; http://n2t.net/addgene:203986 ; RRID:Addgene_203986)
